Addgene plasmid #82322: pDONR223_MAP3K14_WT
Purpose: Gateway Donor vector containing MAP3K14 , part of the Target Accelerator Plasmid Collection.
Depositing lab: Jesse Boehm & William Hahn & David Root. Depositing organization: Broad Institute. Publication: Systematic Functional Interrogation of Rare Cancer Variants Identifies Oncogenic Alleles. Kim E, Ilic N, Shrestha Y, Zou L, Kamburov A, Zhu C, Yang X, Lubonja R, Tran N, Nguyen C, Lawrence MS, Piccioni F, Bagul M, Doench JG, Chouinard CR, Wu X, Hogstrom L, Natoli T, Tamayo P, Horn H, Corsello SM, Lage K, Root DE, Subramanian A, Golub TR, Getz G, Boehm JS, Hahn WC. Cancer Discov. 2016 Jul;6(7):714-26. doi: 10.1158/2159-8290.CD-16-0160. Epub 2016 May 4. PubMed 27147599.
Backbone
  Vector backbone: pDONR223
  Backbone manufacturer: Invitrogen
  Backbone size w/o insert (bp): 2790
  Vector type: Gateway Entry vector
Growth in bacteria
  Bacterial resistance: Spectinomycin, 50 μg/mL
  Growth temperature: 37°C
  Growth strain: DH5alpha
  Copy number: High Copy
Gene/Insert
  Gene/Insert name: MAP3K14
  Species: H. sapiens (human)
  Mutation: L353P
  GenBank ID: NM_003954.4
  Entrez Gene: MAP3K14 (a.k.a. FTDCR1B, HS, HSNIK, IMD112, NIK)
  Promoter: None
  Cloning method: Gateway Cloning
  Sequencing primers: 5′ M13pUC-fwd; 3′ M13-Rev
Terms and licenses: Academic/Nonprofit Terms; Industry Terms: Not Available to Industry
Depositor comments: Open state: NO stop codon immediately follows insert. Supporting reference: Systematic morphological profiling of human gene and allele function via Cell Painting. Rohban MH, et al. Elife. 2017, Mar 18;6. pii: e24060. PubMed PMID 28315521
How to cite: pDONR223_MAP3K14_WT was a gift from Jesse Boehm & William Hahn & David Root (Addgene plasmid # 82322 ; http://n2t.net/addgene:82322 ; RRID:Addgene_82322)
