[The description below was written by a language model from this plasmid's Addgene catalogue record and pLannotate feature annotations shown in this document.]
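Description:
pDONR223_MAP3K14_WT is a Gateway entry clone built on the Invitrogen pDONR223 backbone and carrying the human MAP3K14 open reading frame, which encodes NF-κB-inducing kinase (NIK), an activator of the non-canonical NF-κB pathway through processing of NFKB2/p100. It belongs to the Target Accelerator Plasmid Collection, a set of wild-type and variant cancer-gene ORFs assembled for systematic functional testing of alleles. The plasmid is maintained in E. coli at high copy from a ColE1/pUC-type origin and selected with spectinomycin through the aadA (SmR) adenylyltransferase gene. Short annotated fragments of a class 1 integron Pc promoter and a gentamicin resistance gene lie just upstream of this marker. rrnB T1 and T2 terminators are also annotated in the backbone, as are short lacZα and lacI remnants.

In the 5,631 nt sequenced record, the MAP3K14 coding sequence runs about 2.8 kb and is flanked by two attL recombination sites. The automated annotation labels these attL3 and attL2, and they allow LR Clonase-mediated transfer of the ORF into any compatible destination vector. The entry clone has no promoter driving the insert. A T7 promoter is annotated beyond the downstream attL site on the reverse strand, pointing back toward the insert, so it would not produce sense transcript. Expression therefore depends on the destination vector chosen. The insert is in the "open" configuration, with no stop codon immediately after it, so C-terminal tags or fusions supplied by the destination vector can be read through in frame. Although the plasmid name designates the insert as wild type, the catalogue entry lists an L353P change relative to the reference transcript, and the record does not explain this discrepancy.
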