Features (pLannotate 1.2.2; 12 found; start..end, strand, type, name):
     38..74      -  CDS            lacZα (fragment): LacZα fragment of β-galactosidase; lacZ fragment
     91..186     +  protein_bind   attL3: mutant version of attL; recombination site for the Gateway® LR reaction LR Clonase™
    189..3029    +  CDS            MAP3K14: M3K14_HUMAN - Also known as NIK. Experimental evidence at protein level: Swiss-Prot protein existence level 1. Lymphotoxin beta-activated kinase which seems to be exclusively involved in the activation of NF-kappa-B and its transcriptional activity. Promotes proteolytic processing of NFKB2/P100, which leads to activation of NF-kappa-B via the non- canonical pathway. Could act in a receptor-selective manner. From Homo sapiens (Human).
   3031..3130    -  protein_bind   attL2: mutant version of attL; recombination site for the Gateway® LR reaction LR Clonase™
   3148..3166    -  promoter       T7 promoter: promoter for bacteriophage T7 RNA polymerase
   3356..3379    +  promoter       Pc promoter (fragment): intI1 (promoter lies within the coding sequence); class 1 integron promoter
   3555..3611    +  CDS            GmR (fragment): gentamycin acetyltransferase; aacC1; confers resistance to gentamycin
   3618..4409    +  CDS            SmR: aminoglycoside adenylyltransferase (Murphy, 1985); aadA; confers resistance to spectinomycin and streptomycin
   4502..5090    +  rep_origin     ori: high-copy-number ColE1/pMB1/pBR322/pUC origin of replication
   5273..5365    +  CDS            lacI (fragment): lac repressor; lacI; The lac repressor binds to the lac operator to inhibit transcription in E. coli. This inhibition can be relieved by adding lactose or isopropyl-β-D-thiogalactopyranoside (IPTG).
   5420..5447    -  terminator     rrnB T2 terminator: transcription terminator T2 from the E. coli rrnB gene
   5579..5622    +  terminator     rrnB T1 terminator: Escherichia coli rrnB; transcription terminator T1 from the E. coli rrnB gene
>Addgene plasmid #82322 | pDONR223_MAP3K14_WT | addgene full sequence | sequence record 165290 | Addgene NGS result
GGCAGTTCCCTACTCTCGCGTTAACGCTAGCATGGATGTTTTCCCAGTCACGACGTTGTAAAACGACGGC
CAGTCTTAAGCTCGGGCCCCAAATAATGATTTTATTTTGACTGATAGTGACCTGTTCGTTGCAACAAATT
GATGAGCAATGCTTTTTTATAATGCCAACTTTGTACAAAAAAGTTGGCATGGCAGTGATGGAAATGGCCT
GCCCAGGTGCCCCTGGCTCAGCAGTGGGGCAGCAGAAGGAACTCCCCAAAGCCAAGGAGAAGACGCCGCC
ACTGGGGAAGAAACAGAGCTCCGTCTACAAGCTTGAGGCCGTGGAGAAGAGCCCTGTGTTCTGCGGAAAG
TGGGAGATCCTGAATGACGTGATTACCAAGGGCACAGCCAAGGAAGGCTCCGAGGCAGGGCCAGCTGCCA
TCTCTATCATCGCCCAGGCTGAGTGTGAGAATAGCCAAGAGTTCAGCCCCACCTTTTCAGAACGCATTTT
CATCGCTGGGTCCAAACAGTACAGCCAGTCCGAGAGTCTTGATCAGATCCCCAACAATGTGGCCCATGCT
ACAGAGGGCAAAATGGCCCGTGTGTGTTGGAAGGGAAAGCGTCGCAGCAAAGCCCGGAAGAAACGGAAGA
AGAAGAGCTCAAAGTCCCTGGCTCATGCAGGAGTGGCCTTGGCCAAACCCCTCCCCAGGACCCCTGAGCA
GGAGAGCTGCACCATCCCAGTGCAGGAGGATGAGTCTCCACTCGGCGCCCCATATGTTAGAAACACCCCG
CAGTTCACCAAGCCTCTGAAGGAACCAGGCCTTGGGCAACTCTGTTTTAAGCAGCTTGGCGAGGGCCTAC
GGCCGGCTCTGCCTCGATCAGAACTCCACAAACTGATCAGCCCCTTGCAATGTCTGAACCACGTGTGGAA
ACTGCACCACCCCCAGGACGGAGGCCCCCTGCCCCTGCCCACGCACCCCTTCCCCTATAGCAGACTGCCT
CATCCCTTCCCATTCCACCCTCTCCAGCCCTGGAAACCTCACCCTCTGGAGTCCTTCCTGGGCAAACTGG
CCTGTGTAGACAGCCAGAAACCCTTGCCTGACCCACACCTGAGCAAACTGGCCTGTGTAGACAGTCCAAA
GCCCCTGCCTGGCCCACACCTGGAGCCCAGCTGCCTGTCTCGTGGTGCCCATGAGAAGTTTTCTGTGGAG
GAATACCTAGTGCATGCTCTGCAAGGCAGCGTGAGCTCAGGCCAGGCCCACAGCCCGACCAGCCTGGCCA
AGACCTGGGCAGCAAGGGGCTCCAGATCCCGGGAGCCCAGCCCCAAAACTGAGGACAACGAGGGTGTCCT
GCTCACTGAGAAACTCAAGCCAGTGGATTATGAGTACCGAGAAGAAGTCCACTGGGCCACGCACCAGCTC
CGCCTGGGCAGAGGCTCCTTCGGAGAGGTGCACAGGATGGAGGACAAGCAGACTGGCTTCCAGTGCGCTG
TCAAAAAGGTGCGGCTGGAAGTATTTCGGGCAGAGGAGCTGATGGCATGTGCAGGATTGACCTCACCCAG
AATTGTCCCTTTGTATGGAGCTGTGAGAGAAGGGCCTTGGGTCAACATCTTCATGGAGCTGCTGGAAGGT
GGCTCCCTGGGCCAGCTGGTCAAGGAGCAGGGCTGTCTCCCAGAGGACCGGGCCCTGTACTACCTGGGCC
AGGCCCTGGAGGGTCTGGAATACCTCCACTCACGAAGGATTCTGCATGGGGACGTCAAAGCTGACAACGT
GCTCCTGTCCAGCGATGGGAGCCACGCAGCCCTCTGTGACTTTGGCCATGCTGTGTGTCTTCAACCTGAT
GGCCTGGGAAAGTCCTTGCTCACAGGGGACTACATCCCTGGCACAGAGACCCACATGGCTCCGGAGGTGG
TGCTGGGCAGGAGCTGCGACGCCAAGGTGGATGTCTGGAGCAGCTGCTGTATGATGCTGCACATGCTCAA
CGGCTGCCACCCCTGGACTCAGTTCTTCCGAGGGCCGCTCTGCCTCAAGATTGCCAGCGAGCCTCCGCCT
GTGAGGGAGATCCCACCCTCCTGCGCCCCTCTCACAGCCCAGGCCATCCAAGAGGGGCTGAGGAAAGAGC
CCATCCACCGCGTGTCTGCAGCGGAGCTGGGAGGGAAGGTGAACCGGGCACTACAGCAAGTGGGAGGTCT
GAAGAGCCCTTGGAGGGGAGAATATAAAGAACCAAGACATCCACCGCCAAATCAAGCCAATTACCACCAG
ACCCTCCATGCCCAGCCGAGAGAGCTTTCGCCAAGGGCCCCAGGGCCCCGGCCAGCTGAGGAGACAACAG
GCAGAGCCCCTAAGCTCCAGCCTCCTCTCCCACCAGAGCCCCCAGAGCCAAACAAGTCTCCTCCCTTGAC
TTTGAGCAAGGAGGAGTCTGGGATGTGGGAACCCTTACCTCTGTCCTCCCTGGAGCCAGCCCCTGCCAGA
AACCCCAGCTCACCAGAGCGGAAAGCAACCGTCCCGGAGCAGGAACTGCAGCAGCTGGAAATAGAATTAT
TCCTCAACAGCCTGTCCCAGCCATTTTCTCTGGAGGAGCAGGAGCAAATTCTCTCGTGCCTCAGCATCGA
CAGCCTCTCCCTGTCGGATGACAGTGAGAAGAACCCATCAAAGGCCTCTCAAAGCTCGCGGGACACCCTG
AGCTCAGGCGTACACTCCTGGAGCAGCCAGGCCGAGGCTCGAAGCTCCAGCTGGAACATGGTGCTGGCCC
GGGGGCGGCCCACCGACACCCCAAGCTATTTCAATGGTGTGAAAGTCCAAATACAGTCTCTTAATGGTGA
ACACCTGCACATCCGGGAGTTCCACCGGGTCAAAGTGGGAGACATCGCCACTGGCATCAGCAGCCAGATC
CCAGCTGCAGCCTTCAGCTTGGTGACCAAAGACGGGCAGCCTGTTCGCTACGACATGGAGGTGCCAGACT
CGGGCATCGACCTGCAGTGCACACTGGCCCCTGATGGCAGCTTCGCCTGGAGCTGGAGGGTCAAGCATGG
CCAGCTGGAGAACAGGCCCTACCCAACTTTCTTGTACAAAGTTGGCATTATAAGAAAGCATTGCTTATCA
ATTTGTTGCAACGAACAGGTCACTATCAGTCAAAATAAAATCATTATTTGCCATCCAGCTGATATCCCCT
ATAGTGAGTCGTATTACATGGTCATAGCTGTTTCCTGGCAGCTCTGGCCCGTGTCTCAAAATCTCTGATG
TTACATTGCACAAGATAAAAATATATCATCATGCCTCCTCTAGACCAGCCAGGACAGAAATGCCTCGACT
TCGCTGCTACCCAAGGTTGCCGGGTGACGCACACCGTGGAAACGGATGAAGGCACGAACCCAGTGGACAT
AAGCCTGTTCGGTTCGTAAGCTGTAATGCAAGTAGCGTATGCGCTCACGCAACTGGTCCAGAACCTTGAC
CGAACGCAGCGGTGGTAACGGCGCAGTGGCGGTTTTCATGGCTTGTTATGACTGTTTTTTTGGGGTACAG
TCTATGCCTCGGGCATCCAAGCAGCAAGCGCGTTACGCCGTGGGTCGATGTTTGATGTTATGGAGCAGCA
ACGATGTTACGCAGCAGGGCAGTCGCCCTAAAACAAAGTTAAACATTATGAGGGAAGCGGTGATCGCCGA
AGTATCGACTCAACTATCAGAGGTAGTTGGCGTCATCGAGCGCCATCTCGAACCGACGTTGCTGGCCGTA
CATTTGTACGGCTCCGCAGTGGATGGCGGCCTGAAGCCACACAGTGATATTGATTTGCTGGTTACGGTGA
CCGTAAGGCTTGATGAAACAACGCGGCGAGCTTTGATCAACGACCTTTTGGAAACTTCGGCTTCCCCTGG
AGAGAGCGAGATTCTCCGCGCTGTAGAAGTCACCATTGTTGTGCACGACGACATCATTCCGTGGCGTTAT
CCAGCTAAGCGCGAACTGCAATTTGGAGAATGGCAGCGCAATGACATTCTTGCAGGTATCTTCGAGCCAG
CCACGATCGACATTGATCTGGCTATCTTGCTGACAAAAGCAAGAGAACATAGCGTTGCCTTGGTAGGTCC
AGCGGCGGAGGAACTCTTTGATCCGGTTCCTGAACAGGATCTATTTGAGGCGCTAAATGAAACCTTAACG
CTATGGAACTCGCCGCCCGACTGGGCTGGCGATGAGCGAAATGTAGTGCTTACGTTGTCCCGCATTTGGT
ACAGCGCAGTAACCGGCAAAATCGCGCCGAAGGATGTCGCTGCCGACTGGGCAATGGAGCGCCTGCCGGC
CCAGTATCAGCCCGTCATACTTGAAGCTAGACAGGCTTATCTTGGACAAGAAGAAGATCGCTTGGCCTCG
CGCGCAGATCAGTTGGAAGAATTTGTCCACTACGTGAAAGGCGAGATCACCAAGGTAGTCGGCAAATAAC
CCTCGAGCCACCCATGACCAAAATCCCTTAACGTGAGTTACGCGTCGTTCCACTGAGCGTCAGACCCCGT
AGAAAAGATCAAAGGATCTTCTTGAGATCCTTTTTTTCTGCGCGTAATCTGCTGCTTGCAAACAAAAAAA
CCACCGCTACCAGCGGTGGTTTGTTTGCCGGATCAAGAGCTACCAACTCTTTTTCCGAAGGTAACTGGCT
TCAGCAGAGCGCAGATACCAAATACTGTTCTTCTAGTGTAGCCGTAGTTAGGCCACCACTTCAAGAACTC
TGTAGCACCGCCTACATACCTCGCTCTGCTAATCCTGTTACCAGTGGCTGCTGCCAGTGGCGATAAGTCG
TGTCTTACCGGGTTGGACTCAAGACGATAGTTACCGGATAAGGCGCAGCGGTCGGGCTGAACGGGGGGTT
CGTGCACACAGCCCAGCTTGGAGCGAACGACCTACACCGAACTGAGATACCTACAGCGTGAGCTATGAGA
AAGCGCCACGCTTCCCGAAGGGAGAAAGGCGGACAGGTATCCGGTAAGCGGCAGGGTCGGAACAGGAGAG
CGCACGAGGGAGCTTCCAGGGGGAAACGCCTGGTATCTTTATAGTCCTGTCGGGTTTCGCCACCTCTGAC
TTGAGCGTCGATTTTTGTGATGCTCGTCAGGGGGGCGGAGCCTATGGAAAAACGCCAGCAACGCGGCCTT
TTTACGGTTCCTGGCCTTTTGCTGGCCTTTTGCTCACATGTTCTTTCCTGCGTTATCCCCTGATTCTGTG
GATAACCGTATTACCGCCTTTGAGTGAGCTGATACCGCTCGCCGCAGCCGAACGACCGAGCGCAGCGAGT
CAGTGAGCGAGGAAGCGGAAGAGCGCCCAATACGCAAACCGCCTCTCCCCGCGCGTTGGCCGATTCATTA
ATGCAGCTGGCACGACAGGTTTCCCGACTGGAAAGCGGGCAGTGAGCGCAACGCAATTAATACGCGTACC
GCTAGCCAGGAAGAGTTTGTAGAAACGCAAAAAGGCCATCCGTCAGGATGGCCTTCTGCTTAGTTTGATG
CCTGGCAGTTTATGGCGGGCGTCCTGCCCGCCACCCTCCGGGCCGTTGCTTCACAACGTTCAAATCCGCT
CCCGGCGGATTTGTCCTACTCAGGAGAGCGTTCACCGACAAACAACAGATAAAACGAAAGGCCCAGTCTT
CCGACTGAGCCTTTCGTTTTATTTGATGCCT
