>Addgene plasmid #82322 | pDONR223_MAP3K14_WT | depositor partial sequence | sequence record 155693 | Insert sequence
ATGGCAGTGATGGAAATGGCCTGCCCAGGTGCCCCTGGCTCAGCAGTGGGGCAGCAGAAGGAACTCCCCA
AAGCCAAGGAGAAGACGCCGCCACTGGGGAAGAAACAGAGCTCCGTCTACAAGCTTGAGGCCGTGGAGAA
GAGCCCTGTGTTCTGCGGAAAGTGGGAGATCCTGAATGACGTGATTACCAAGGGCACAGCCAAGGAAGGC
TCCGAGGCAGGGCCAGCTGCCATCTCTATCATCGCCCAGGCTGAGTGTGAGAATAGCCAAGAGTTCAGCC
CCACCTTTTCAGAACGCATTTTCATCGCTGGGTCCAAACAGTACAGCCAGTCCGAGAGTCTTGATCAGAT
CCCCAACAATGTGGCCCATGCTACAGAGGGCAAAATGGCCCGTGTGTGTTGGAAGGGAAAGCGTCGCAGC
AAAGCCCGGAAGAAACGGAAGAAGAAGAGCTCAAAGTCCCTGGCTCATGCAGGAGTGGCCTTGGCCAAAC
CCCTCCCCAGGACCCCTGAGCAGGAGAGCTGCACCATCCCAGTGCAGGAGGATGAGTCTCCACTCGGCGC
CCCATATGTTAGAAACACCCCGCAGTTCACCAAGCCTCTGAAGGAACCAGGCCTTGGGCAACTCTGTTTT
AAGCAGCTTGGCGAGGGCCTACGGCCGGCTCTGCCTCGATCAGAACTCCACAAACTGATCAGCCCCTTGC
AATGTCTGAACCACGTGTGGAAACTGCACCACCCCCAGGACGGAGGCCCCCTGCCCCTGCCCACGCACCC
CTTCCCCTATAGCAGACTGCCTCATCCCTTCCCATTCCACCCTCTCCAGCCCTGGAAACCTCACCCTCTG
GAGTCCTTCCTGGGCAAACTGGCCTGTGTAGACAGCCAGAAACCCTTGCCTGACCCACACCTGAGCAAAC
TGGCCTGTGTAGACAGTCCAAAGCCCCTGCCTGGCCCACACCTGGAGCCCAGCTGCCTGTCTCGTGGTGC
CCATGAGAAGTTTTCTGTGGAGGAATACCTAGTGCATGCTCTGCAAGGCAGCGTGAGCTCAGGCCAGGCC
CACAGCCTGACCAGCCTGGCCAAGACCTGGGCAGCAAGGGGCTCCAGATCCCGGGAGCCCAGCCCCAAAA
CTGAGGACAACGAGGGTGTCCTGCTCACTGAGAAACTCAAGCCAGTGGATTATGAGTACCGAGAAGAAGT
CCACTGGGCCACGCACCAGCTCCGCCTGGGCAGAGGCTCCTTCGGAGAGGTGCACAGGATGGAGGACAAG
CAGACTGGCTTCCAGTGCGCTGTCAAAAAGGTGCGGCTGGAAGTATTTCGGGCAGAGGAGCTGATGGCAT
GTGCAGGATTGACCTCACCCAGAATTGTCCCTTTGTATGGAGCTGTGAGAGAAGGGCCTTGGGTCAACAT
CTTCATGGAGCTGCTGGAAGGTGGCTCCCTGGGCCAGCTGGTCAAGGAGCAGGGCTGTCTCCCAGAGGAC
CGGGCCCTGTACTACCTGGGCCAGGCCCTGGAGGGTCTGGAATACCTCCACTCACGAAGGATTCTGCATG
GGGACGTCAAAGCTGACAACGTGCTCCTGTCCAGCGATGGGAGCCACGCAGCCCTCTGTGACTTTGGCCA
TGCTGTGTGTCTTCAACCTGATGGCCTGGGAAAGTCCTTGCTCACAGGGGACTACATCCCTGGCACAGAG
ACCCACATGGCTCCGGAGGTGGTGCTGGGCAGGAGCTGCGACGCCAAGGTGGATGTCTGGAGCAGCTGCT
GTATGATGCTGCACATGCTCAACGGCTGCCACCCCTGGACTCAGTTCTTCCGAGGGCCGCTCTGCCTCAA
GATTGCCAGCGAGCCTCCGCCTGTGAGGGAGATCCCACCCTCCTGCGCCCCTCTCACAGCCCAGGCCATC
CAAGAGGGGCTGAGGAAAGAGCCCATCCACCGCGTGTCTGCAGCGGAGCTGGGAGGGAAGGTGAACCGGG
CACTACAGCAAGTGGGAGGTCTGAAGAGCCCTTGGAGGGGAGAATATAAAGAACCAAGACATCCACCGCC
AAATCAAGCCAATTACCACCAGACCCTCCATGCCCAGCCGAGAGAGCTTTCGCCAAGGGCCCCAGGGCCC
CGGCCAGCTGAGGAGACAACAGGCAGAGCCCCTAAGCTCCAGCCTCCTCTCCCACCAGAGCCCCCAGAGC
CAAACAAGTCTCCTCCCTTGACTTTGAGCAAGGAGGAGTCTGGGATGTGGGAACCCTTACCTCTGTCCTC
CCTGGAGCCAGCCCCTGCCAGAAACCCCAGCTCACCAGAGCGGAAAGCAACCGTCCCGGAGCAGGAACTG
CAGCAGCTGGAAATAGAATTATTCCTCAACAGCCTGTCCCAGCCATTTTCTCTGGAGGAGCAGGAGCAAA
TTCTCTCGTGCCTCAGCATCGACAGCCTCTCCCTGTCGGATGACAGTGAGAAGAACCCATCAAAGGCCTC
TCAAAGCTCGCGGGACACCCTGAGCTCAGGCGTACACTCCTGGAGCAGCCAGGCCGAGGCTCGAAGCTCC
AGCTGGAACATGGTGCTGGCCCGGGGGCGGCCCACCGACACCCCAAGCTATTTCAATGGTGTGAAAGTCC
AAATACAGTCTCTTAATGGTGAACACCTGCACATCCGGGAGTTCCACCGGGTCAAAGTGGGAGACATCGC
CACTGGCATCAGCAGCCAGATCCCAGCTGCAGCCTTCAGCTTGGTGACCAAAGACGGGCAGCCTGTTCGC
TACGACATGGAGGTGCCAGACTCGGGCATCGACCTGCAGTGCACACTGGCCCCTGATGGCAGCTTCGCCT
GGAGCTGGAGGGTCAAGCATGGCCAGCTGGAGAACAGGCCC
